>Addgene plasmid #223115 | pCMV-T7-ABE8e-SpCas9(MKRCMV)-P2A-EGFP (BKS1030) | addgene full sequence | sequence record 447640 | Addgene NGS Result
TTAAGCCAGTATCTGCTCCCTGCTTGTGTGTTGGAGGTCGCTGAGTAGTGCGCGAGCAAAATTTAAGCTA
CAACAAGGCAAGGCTTGACCGACAATTGCATGAAGAATCTGCTTAGGGTTAGGCGTTTTGCGCTGCTTCG
CGATGTACGGGCCAGATATACGCGTTGACATTGATTATTGACTAGTTATTAATAGTAATCAATTACGGGG
TCATTAGTTCATAGCCCATATATGGAGTTCCGCGTTACATAACTTACGGTAAATGGCCCGCCTGGCTGAC
CGCCCAACGACCCCCGCCCATTGACGTCAATAATGACGTATGTTCCCATAGTAACGCCAATAGGGACTTT
CCATTGACGTCAATGGGTGGAGTATTTACGGTAAACTGCCCACTTGGCAGTACATCAAGTGTATCATATG
CCAAGTACGCCCCCTATTGACGTCAATGACGGTAAATGGCCCGCCTGGCATTATGCCCAGTACATGACCT
TATGGGACTTTCCTACTTGGCAGTACATCTACGTATTAGTCATCGCTATTACCATGGTGATGCGGTTTTG
GCAGTACATCAATGGGCGTGGATAGCGGTTTGACTCACGGGGATTTCCAAGTCTCCACCCCATTGACGTC
AATGGGAGTTTGTTTTGGCACCAAAATCAACGGGACTTTCCAAAATGTCGTAACAACTCCGCCCCATTGA
CGCAAATGGGCGGTAGGCGTGTACGGTGGGAGGTCTATATAAGCAGAGCTGGTTTAGTGAACCGTCAGAT
CCGCTAGAGATCCGCGGCCGCTAATACGACTCACTATAGGGAGAGCCGCCACCATGAAACGGACAGCCGA
CGGAAGCGAGTTCGAGTCACCAAAGAAGAAGCGGAAAGTCTCTGAGGTGGAGTTTTCCCACGAGTACTGG
ATGAGACATGCCCTGACCCTGGCCAAGAGGGCACGCGATGAGAGGGAGGTGCCTGTGGGAGCCGTGCTGG
TGCTGAACAATAGAGTGATCGGCGAGGGCTGGAACAGAGCCATCGGCCTGCACGACCCAACAGCCCATGC
CGAAATTATGGCCCTGAGACAGGGCGGCCTGGTCATGCAGAACTACAGACTGATTGACGCCACCCTGTAC
GTGACATTCGAGCCTTGCGTGATGTGCGCCGGCGCCATGATCCACTCTAGGATCGGCCGCGTGGTGTTTG
GCGTGAGGAACAGCAAAAGAGGCGCCGCAGGCTCCCTGATGAACGTGCTGAACTACCCCGGCATGAATCA
CCGCGTCGAAATTACCGAGGGAATCCTGGCAGATGAATGTGCCGCCCTGCTGTGCGATTTCTACCGGATG
CCTAGACAGGTGTTCAATGCTCAGAAGAAGGCCCAGAGCTCCATCAACTCCGGAGGATCTAGCGGAGGCT
CCTCTGGCTCTGAGACACCTGGCACAAGCGAGAGCGCAACACCTGAAAGCAGCGGGGGCAGCAGCGGGGG
GTCAGACAAGAAGTACAGCATCGGCCTGGCCATCGGCACCAACTCTGTGGGCTGGGCCGTGATCACCGAC
GAGTACAAGGTGCCCAGCAAGAAATTCAAGGTGCTGGGCAACACCGACCGGCACAGCATCAAGAAGAACC
TGATCGGAGCCCTGCTGTTCGACAGCGGCGAAACAGCCGAGGCCACCCGGCTGAAGAGAACCGCCAGAAG
AAGATACACCAGACGGAAGAACCGGATCTGCTATCTGCAAGAGATCTTCAGCAACGAGATGGCCAAGGTG
GACGACAGCTTCTTCCACAGACTGGAAGAGTCCTTCCTGGTGGAAGAGGATAAGAAGCACGAGCGGCACC
CCATCTTCGGCAACATCGTGGACGAGGTGGCCTACCACGAGAAGTACCCCACCATCTACCACCTGAGAAA
GAAACTGGTGGACAGCACCGACAAGGCCGACCTGCGGCTGATCTATCTGGCCCTGGCCCACATGATCAAG
TTCCGGGGCCACTTCCTGATCGAGGGCGACCTGAACCCCGACAACAGCGACGTGGACAAGCTGTTCATCC
AGCTGGTGCAGACCTACAACCAGCTGTTCGAGGAAAACCCCATCAACGCCAGCGGCGTGGACGCCAAGGC
CATCCTGTCTGCCAGACTGAGCAAGAGCAGACGGCTGGAAAATCTGATCGCCCAGCTGCCCGGCGAGAAG
AAGAATGGCCTGTTCGGAAACCTGATTGCCCTGAGCCTGGGCCTGACCCCCAACTTCAAGAGCAACTTCG
ACCTGGCCGAGGATGCCAAACTGCAGCTGAGCAAGGACACCTACGACGACGACCTGGACAACCTGCTGGC
CCAGATCGGCGACCAGTACGCCGACCTGTTTCTGGCCGCCAAGAACCTGTCCGACGCCATCCTGCTGAGC
GACATCCTGAGAGTGAACACCGAGATCACCAAGGCCCCCCTGAGCGCCTCTATGATCAAGAGATACGACG
AGCACCACCAGGACCTGACCCTGCTGAAAGCTCTCGTGCGGCAGCAGCTGCCTGAGAAGTACAAAGAGAT
TTTCTTCGACCAGAGCAAGAACGGCTACGCCGGCTACATTGACGGCGGAGCCAGCCAGGAAGAGTTCTAC
AAGTTCATCAAGCCCATCCTGGAAAAGATGGACGGCACCGAGGAACTGCTCGTGAAGCTGAACAGAGAGG
ACCTGCTGCGGAAGCAGCGGACCTTCGACAACGGCAGCATCCCCCACCAGATCCACCTGGGAGAGCTGCA
CGCCATTCTGCGGCGGCAGGAAGATTTTTACCCATTCCTGAAGGACAACCGGGAAAAGATCGAGAAGATC
CTGACCTTCCGCATCCCCTACTACGTGGGCCCTCTGGCCAGGGGAAACAGCAGATTCGCCTGGATGACCA
GAAAGAGCGAGGAAACCATCACCCCCTGGAACTTCGAGGAAGTGGTGGACAAGGGCGCTTCCGCCCAGAG
CTTCATCGAGCGGATGACCAACTTCGATAAGAACCTGCCCAACGAGAAGGTGCTGCCCAAGCACAGCCTG
CTGTACGAGTACTTCACCGTGTATAACGAGCTGACCAAAGTGAAATACGTGACCGAGGGAATGAGAAAGC
CCGCCTTCCTGAGCGGCGAGCAGAAAAAGGCCATCGTGGACCTGCTGTTCAAGACCAACCGGAAAGTGAC
CGTGAAGCAGCTGAAAGAGGACTACTTCAAGAAAATCGAGTGCTTCGACTCCGTGGAAATCTCCGGCGTG
GAAGATCGGTTCAACGCCTCCCTGGGCACATACCACGATCTGCTGAAAATTATCAAGGACAAGGACTTCC
TGGACAATGAGGAAAACGAGGACATTCTGGAAGATATCGTGCTGACCCTGACACTGTTTGAGGACAGAGA
GATGATCGAGGAACGGCTGAAAACCTATGCCCACCTGTTCGACGACAAAGTGATGAAGCAGCTGAAGCGG
CGGAGATACACCGGCTGGGGCAGGCTGAGCCGGAAGCTGATCAACGGCATCCGGGACAAGCAGTCCGGCA
AGACAATCCTGGATTTCCTGAAGTCCGACGGCTTCGCCAACAGAAACTTCATGCAGCTGATCCACGACGA
CAGCCTGACCTTTAAAGAGGACATCCAGAAAGCCCAGGTGTCCGGCCAGGGCGATAGCCTGCACGAGCAC
ATTGCCAATCTGGCCGGCAGCCCCGCCATTAAGAAGGGCATCCTGCAGACAGTGAAGGTGGTGGACGAGC
TCGTGAAAGTGATGGGCCGGCACAAGCCCGAGAACATCGTGATCGAAATGGCCAGAGAGAACCAGACCAC
CCAGAAGGGACAGAAGAACAGCCGCGAGAGAATGAAGCGGATCGAAGAGGGCATCAAAGAGCTGGGCAGC
CAGATCCTGAAAGAACACCCCGTGGAAAACACCCAGCTGCAGAACGAGAAGCTGTACCTGTACTACCTGC
AGAATGGGCGGGATATGTACGTGGACCAGGAACTGGACATCAACCGGCTGTCCGACTACGATGTGGACCA
TATCGTGCCTCAGAGCTTTCTGAAGGACGACTCCATCGACAACAAGGTGCTGACCAGAAGCGACAAGAAC
CGGGGCAAGAGCGACAACGTGCCCTCCGAAGAGGTCGTGAAGAAGATGAAGAACTACTGGCGGCAGCTGC
TGAACGCCAAGCTGATTACCCAGAGAAAGTTCGACAATCTGACCAAGGCCGAGAGAGGCGGCCTGAGCGA
ACTGGATAAGGCCGGCTTCATCAAGAGACAGCTGGTGGAAACCCGGCAGATCACAAAGCACGTGGCACAG
ATCCTGGACTCCCGGATGAACACTAAGTACGACGAGAATGACAAGCTGATCCGGGAAGTGAAAGTGATCA
CCCTGAAGTCCAAGCTGGTGTCCGATTTCCGGAAGGATTTCCAGTTTTACAAAGTGCGCGAGATCAACAA
CTACCACCACGCCCACGACGCCTACCTGAACGCCGTCGTGGGAACCGCCCTGATCAAAAAGTACCCTAAG
CTGGAAAGCGAGTTCGTGTACGGCGACTACAAGGTGTACGACGTGCGGAAGATGATCGCCAAGAGCGAGC
AGGAAATCGGCAAGGCTACCGCCAAGTACTTCTTCTACAGCAACATCATGAACTTTTTCAAGACCGAGAT
TACCCTGGCCAACGGCGAGATCCGGAAGCGGCCTCTGATCGAGACAAACGGCGAAACCGGGGAGATCGTG
TGGGATAAGGGCCGGGATTTTGCCACCGTGCGGAAAGTGCTGAGCATGCCCCAAGTGAATATCGTGAAAA
AGACCGAGGTGCAGACAGGCGGCTTCAGCAAAGAGTCTATCCTGCCCAAGAGGAACAGCGATAAGCTGAT
CGCCAGAAAGAAGGACTGGGACCCTAAGAAGTACGGCGGCTTCATGAAGCCCACCGTGGCCTATTCTGTG
CTGGTGGTGGCCAAAGTGGAAAAGGGCAAGTCCAAGAAACTGAAGAGTGTGAAAGAGCTGCTGGGGATCA
CCATCATGGAAAGAAGCAGCTTCGAGAAGAATCCCATCGACTTTCTGGAAGCCAAGGGCTACAAAGAAGT
GAAAAAGGACCTGATCATCAAGCTGCCTAAGTACTCCCTGTTCGAGCTGGAAAACGGCCGGAAGAGAATG
CTGGCCTCTGCCAGATGCCTGCAGAAGGGAAACGAACTGGCCCTGCCCTCCAAATATGTGAACTTCCTGT
ACCTGGCCAGCCACTATGAGAAGCTGAAGGGCTCCCCCGAGGATAATGAGCAGAAACAGCTGTTTGTGGA
ACAGCACAAGCACTACCTGGACGAGATCATCGAGCAGATCAGCGAGTTCTCCAAGAGAGTGATCCTGGCC
GACGCTAATCTGGACAAAGTGCTGTCCGCCTACAACAAGCACCGGGATAAGCCCATCAGAGAGCAGGCCG
AGAATATCATCCACCTGTTTACCCTGACCAATCTGGGAGCCCCTGCCGCCTTCAAGTACTTTGACACCAC
CATCGACCGGAAGATGTACGTGAGCACCAAAGAGGTGCTGGACGCCACCCTGATCCACCAGAGCATCACC
GGCCTGTACGAGACACGGATCGACCTGTCTCAGCTGGGAGGTGACTCTGGCGGCTCAAAAAGAACCGCCG
ACGGCAGCGAATTCGAGCCCAAGAAGAAGAGGAAAGTCGGAAGCGGAGCTACTAACTTCAGCCTGCTGAA
GCAGGCTGGAGACGTGGAGGAGAACCCTGGACCTATGGTGAGCAAGGGCGAGGAGCTGTTCACCGGGGTG
GTGCCCATCCTGGTCGAGCTGGACGGCGACGTAAACGGCCACAAGTTCAGCGTGTCCGGCGAGGGCGAGG
GCGATGCCACCTACGGCAAGCTGACCCTGAAGTTCATCTGCACCACCGGCAAGCTGCCCGTGCCCTGGCC
CACCCTCGTGACCACCCTGACCTATGGAGTGCAGTGCTTCAGCCGCTACCCCGACCACATGAAGCAGCAC
GACTTCTTCAAGTCCGCCATGCCCGAAGGCTACGTCCAGGAGCGCACCATCTTCTTCAAGGACGACGGCA
ACTACAAGACCCGCGCCGAGGTGAAGTTCGAGGGCGACACCCTGGTGAACCGCATCGAGCTGAAGGGCAT
CGACTTCAAGGAGGACGGCAACATCCTGGGGCACAAGCTGGAGTACAACTACAACAGCCACAACGTCTAT
ATCATGGCCGACAAGCAGAAGAACGGCATCAAGGTGAACTTCAAGATCCGCCACAACATCGAGGACGGCA
GCGTGCAGCTCGCCGACCACTACCAGCAGAACACCCCCATCGGCGACGGCCCCGTGCTGCTGCCCGACAA
CCACTACCTGAGCACCCAGTCCGCCCTGAGCAAAGACCCCAACGAGAAGCGCGATCACATGGTCCTGCTG
GAGTTCGTGACCGCCGCCGGGATCACTCTCGGCATGGACGAGCTGTACAAGTCTGGTGGTTCTCCCAAGA
AGAAGAGGAAAGTCTAACCGGTCATCATCACCATCACCATTGAGTTTAAACCCGCTGATCAGCCTCGACT
GTGCCTTCTAGTTGCCAGCCATCTGTTGTTTGCCCCTCCCCCGTGCCTTCCTTGACCCTGGAAGGTGCCA
CTCCCACTGTCCTTTCCTAATAAAATGAGGAAATTGCATCGCATTGTCTGAGTAGGTGTCATTCTATTCT
GGGGGGTGGGGTGGGGCAGGACAGCAAGGGGGAGGATTGGGAAGACAATAGCAGGCATGCTGGGGATGCG
GTGGGCTCTATGGCTTCTGAGGCGGAAAGAACCAGCTGGGGCTCGATACCGTCGACCTCTAGCTAGAGCT
TGGCGTAATCATGGTCATAGCTGTTTCCTGTGTGAAATTGTTATCCGCTCACAATTCCACACAACATACG
AGCCGGAAGCATAAAGTGTAAAGCCTAGGGTGCCTAATGAGTGAGCTAACTCACATTAATTGCGTTGCGC
TCACTGCCCGCTTTCCAGTCGGGAAACCTGTCGTGCCAGCTGCATTAATGAATCGGCCAACGCGCGGGGA
GAGGCGGTTTGCGTATTGGGCGCTCTTCCGCTTCCTCGCTCACTGACTCGCTGCGCTCGGTCGTTCGGCT
GCGGCGAGCGGTATCAGCTCACTCAAAGGCGGTAATACGGTTATCCACAGAATCAGGGGATAACGCAGGA
AAGAACATGTGAGCAAAAGGCCAGCAAAAGGCCAGGAACCGTAAAAAGGCCGCGTTGCTGGCGTTTTTCC
ATAGGCTCCGCCCCCCTGACGAGCATCACAAAAATCGACGCTCAAGTCAGAGGTGGCGAAACCCGACAGG
ACTATAAAGATACCAGGCGTTTCCCCCTGGAAGCTCCCTCGTGCGCTCTCCTGTTCCGACCCTGCCGCTT
ACCGGATACCTGTCCGCCTTTCTCCCTTCGGGAAGCGTGGCGCTTTCTCATAGCTCACGCTGTAGGTATC
TCAGTTCGGTGTAGGTCGTTCGCTCCAAGCTGGGCTGTGTGCACGAACCCCCCGTTCAGCCCGACCGCTG
CGCCTTATCCGGTAACTATCGTCTTGAGTCCAACCCGGTAAGACACGACTTATCGCCACTGGCAGCAGCC
ACTGGTAACAGGATTAGCAGAGCGAGGTATGTAGGCGGTGCTACAGAGTTCTTGAAGTGGTGGCCTAACT
ACGGCTACACTAGAAGAACAGTATTTGGTATCTGCGCTCTGCTGAAGCCAGTTACCTTCGGAAAAAGAGT
TGGTAGCTCTTGATCCGGCAAACAAACCACCGCTGGTAGCGGTGGTTTTTTTGTTTGCAAGCAGCAGATT
ACGCGCAGAAAAAAAGGATCTCAAGAAGATCCTTTGATCTTTTCTACGGGGTCTGACACTCAGTGGAACG
AAAACTCACGTTAAGGGATTTTGGTCATGAGATTATCAAAAAGGATCTTCACCTAGATCCTTTTAAATTA
AAAATGAAGTTTTAAATCAATCTAAAGTATATATGAGTAAACTTGGTCTGACAGTTACCAATGCTTAATC
AGTGAGGCACCTATCTCAGCGATCTGTCTATTTCGTTCATCCATAGTTGCCTGACTCCCCGTCGTGTAGA
TAACTACGATACGGGAGGGCTTACCATCTGGCCCCAGTGCTGCAATGATACCGCGAGACCCACGCTCACC
GGCTCCAGATTTATCAGCAATAAACCAGCCAGCCGGAAGGGCCGAGCGCAGAAGTGGTCCTGCAACTTTA
TCCGCCTCCATCCAGTCTATTAATTGTTGCCGGGAAGCTAGAGTAAGTAGTTCGCCAGTTAATAGTTTGC
GCAACGTTGTTGCCATTGCTACAGGCATCGTGGTGTCACGCTCGTCGTTTGGTATGGCTTCATTCAGCTC
CGGTTCCCAACGATCAAGGCGAGTTACATGATCCCCCATGTTGTGCAAAAAAGCGGTTAGCTCCTTCGGT
CCTCCGATCGTTGTCAGAAGTAAGTTGGCCGCAGTGTTATCACTCATGGTTATGGCAGCACTGCATAATT
CTCTTACTGTCATGCCATCCGTAAGATGCTTTTCTGTGACTGGTGAGTACTCAACCAAGTCATTCTGAGA
ATAGTGTATGCGGCGACCGAGTTGCTCTTGCCCGGCGTCAATACGGGATAATACCGCGCCACATAGCAGA
ACTTTAAAAGTGCTCATCATTGGAAAACGTTCTTCGGGGCGAAAACTCTCAAGGATCTTACCGCTGTTGA
GATCCAGTTCGATGTAACCCACTCGTGCACCCAACTGATCTTCAGCATCTTTTACTTTCACCAGCGTTTC
TGGGTGAGCAAAAACAGGAAGGCAAAATGCCGCAAAAAAGGGAATAAGGGCGACACGGAAATGTTGAATA
CTCATACTCTTCCTTTTTCAATATTATTGAAGCATTTATCAGGGTTATTGTCTCATGAGCGGATACATAT
TTGAATGTATTTAGAAAAATAAACAAATAGGGGTTCCGCGCACATTTCCCCGAAAAGTGCCACCTGACGT
CGACGGATCGGGAGATCGATCTCCCGATCCCCTAGGGTCGACTCTCAGTACAATCTGCTCTGATGCCGCA
TAG
Features (pLannotate 1.2.2; 18 found; start..end, strand, type, name):
    167..546     +  enhancer       CMV enhancer: human cytomegalovirus immediate early enhancer
    547..750     +  promoter       CMV promoter: human cytomegalovirus (CMV) immediate early promoter
    792..810     +  promoter       T7 promoter: promoter for bacteriophage T7 RNA polymerase
    881..1372    +  CDS            tadA: TADA_ECOLI - Also known as yfhC. Experimental evidence at protein level: Swiss-Prot protein existence level 1. Catalyzes the deamination of adenosine to inosine at the wobble position 34 of tRNA(Arg2). Essential for cell viability. From Escherichia coli (strain K12).
   1475..3076    +  CDS            dCas9(N): N-terminal portion of catalytically inactive Streptococcus pyogenes dCas9 carrying the D10A mutation (Zetsche et al., 2015)
   3077..5571    +  CDS            Cas9(C) (fragment): C-terminal portion of Streptococcus pyogenes Cas9 (Zetsche et al., 2015)
   5705..6421    +  CDS            EGFP: EGFP is a basic (constitutively fluorescent) green fluorescent protein published in 1996, derived from Aequorea victoria. It is reported to be a rapidly-maturing weak dimer with moderate acid sensitivity.
   6509..6733    +  polyA_signal   bGH poly(A) signal: bovine growth hormone polyadenylation signal
   6737..6758    +  promoter       SV40 promoter (fragment): SV40 enhancer and early promoter
   6763..6779    +  misc_feature   MCS (fragment): pBluescript multiple cloning site
   6828..6844    -  protein_bind   lac operator: The lac repressor binds to the lac operator to inhibit transcription in E. coli. This inhibition can be relieved by adding lactose or isopropyl-β-D-thiogalactopyranoside (IPTG). lac repressor encoded by lacI
   6852..6882    -  promoter       lac promoter: promoter for the E. coli lac operon
   6897..6918    -  protein_bind   CAP binding site: CAP binding activates transcription in the presence of cAMP. E. coli catabolite activator protein
   6931..7023    -  CDS            lacI (fragment): lac repressor; lacI; The lac repressor binds to the lac operator to inhibit transcription in E. coli. This inhibition can be relieved by adding lactose or isopropyl-β-D-thiogalactopyranoside (IPTG).
   7206..7794    -  rep_origin     ori: high-copy-number ColE1/pMB1/pBR322/pUC origin of replication
   7965..8825    -  CDS            AmpR: β-lactamase; bla; confers resistance to ampicillin, carbenicillin, and related antibiotics
   8826..8930    -  promoter       AmpR promoter: bla
   9001..12      -  misc_feature   bom (fragment) (across the origin): basis of mobility region from pBR322
