[The description below was written by a language model from this plasmid's Addgene catalogue record and pLannotate feature annotations shown in this document.]
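Description:
pCMV-T7-ABE8e-SpCas9(MKRCMV)-P2A-EGFP (BKS1030) is a roughly 9 kb mammalian expression plasmid encoding an adenine base editor, built by Gibson cloning on the pCMV_ABEmax_P2A_GFP backbone. It is maintained in E. coli as a high-copy plasmid through a ColE1/pUC-type origin and selected with ampicillin via the β-lactamase gene. Small leftover backbone fragments (lac promoter/operator, partial lacI, SV40 promoter and MCS remnants, a bom fragment) are annotated but have no evident role in the payload.

The single open reading frame is human codon optimized and synthetic. It begins with an N-terminal bipartite nuclear localization signal fused to TadA8e, an evolved variant of the E. coli tRNA adenosine deaminase, followed by an SpCas9 D10A nickase. The annotation tool splits the Cas9 region into two adjoining parts, but they form one continuous coding sequence. The nickase carries six substitutions in its PAM-interacting region (D1135M, S1136K, G1218R, E1219C, R1335M, T1337V), which give the variant its "MKRCMV" name and come from a study engineering custom Cas9 PAM preferences; the record does not state which PAM this variant recognises. A C-terminal BPNLS is followed by a P2A ribosome-skipping peptide and EGFP, so the fluorescent protein is produced separately from the same transcript and marks transfected cells. Transcription in human cells is driven by the CMV enhancer/promoter and terminated by the bGH polyadenylation signal. A T7 promoter placed just upstream of the coding sequence additionally allows in vitro transcription of the editor mRNA. No guide RNA cassette is annotated, so the guide must be supplied separately for A-to-G base editing experiments.
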