Addgene plasmid #223115: pCMV-T7-ABE8e-SpCas9(MKRCMV)-P2A-EGFP (BKS1030)
Purpose: pCMV and pT7 Human expression plasmid for ABE8e using SpCas9 enzyme with MKRCMV amino acids at positions 1135,1136,1218,1219,1335,T1337 with C-term BPNLS-P2A-EGFP
Depositing lab: Benjamin Kleinstiver. Depositing organization: Massachusetts General Hospital. Publication: Custom CRISPR-Cas9 PAM variants via scalable engineering and machine learning. Silverstein RA, Kim N, Kroell AS, Walton RT, Delano J, Butcher RM, Pacesa M, Smith BK, Christie KA, Ha LL, Meis RJ, Clark AB, Spinner AD, Lazzarotto CR, Li Y, Matsubara A, Urbina EO, Dahl GA, Correia BE, Marks DS, Tsai SQ, Pinello L, De Ravin SS, Liu Q, Kleinstiver BP. Nature. 2025 Apr 22. doi: 10.1038/s41586-025-09021-y. PubMed 40262634.
Backbone
  Vector backbone: pCMV_ABEmax_P2A_GFP
  Backbone manufacturer: David Liu, Addgene plasmid #112101
  Vector type: Mammalian Expression, CRISPR
Growth in bacteria
  Bacterial resistance: Ampicillin, 100 μg/mL
  Growth temperature: 37°C
  Growth strain: DH5alpha
  Copy number: High Copy
Gene/Insert
  Gene/Insert name: human codon optimized TadA8e-SpCas9(MKRCMV)-P2A-EGFP (alt names: BKS1030; ABE8e-SpCas9(MKRCMV))
  Species: Synthetic
  Mutation: TadA8e mutations; nSpCas9(D10A/MKRCMV)=D1135M, S1136K, G1218R, E1219C, R1335M, T1337V
  Promoter: CMV and T7
  Tag / fusion protein: BPNLS-TadA8e (N terminal on insert); BPNLS-P2A-EGFP (C terminal on insert)
  Cloning method: Gibson Cloning
  Sequencing primers: 5′ oBK6928-CCAAGTCTCCACCCCATTGACG; 3′ oBK219-GGGAGTGGCACCTTCCAGGGTC
Terms and licenses: Academic/Nonprofit Terms; Industry Terms: Not Available to Industry
How to cite: pCMV-T7-ABE8e-SpCas9(MKRCMV)-P2A-EGFP (BKS1030) was a gift from Benjamin Kleinstiver (Addgene plasmid # 223115 ; http://n2t.net/addgene:223115 ; RRID:Addgene_223115)
